Addgene plasmid #50321: pICH41531
Depositing lab: Sylvestre Marillonnet & Nicola Patron. Depositing organization: Leibniz Institute of Plant Biochemistry (IPB). Publication: A golden gate modular cloning toolbox for plants. Engler C, Youles M, Gruetzner R, Ehnert TM, Werner S, Jones JD, Patron NJ, Marillonnet S. ACS Synth Biol. 2014 Nov 21;3(11):839-43. doi: 10.1021/sb4001504. Epub 2014 Feb 20. PubMed 24933124.
Backbone
  Vector backbone: pICH41308
  Vector type: plant expression
Growth in bacteria
  Bacterial resistance: Spectinomycin, 50 μg/mL
  Growth temperature: 37°C
  Growth strain: DH5alpha
  Copy number: High Copy
Gene/Insert
  Gene/Insert name: CDS, GFP (A. victoria)
  Mutation: BsaI/BbsI sites removed by point-mutation
  Cloning method: Restriction Enzyme; 5′ cloning site BpiI (destroyed during cloning); 3′ cloning site BpiI (destroyed during cloning)
Terms and licenses: Academic/Nonprofit Terms; Industry Terms: Not Available to Industry
Depositor comments: insert can be released with BsaI
How to cite: pICH41531 was a gift from Sylvestre Marillonnet & Nicola Patron (Addgene plasmid # 50321 ; http://n2t.net/addgene:50321 ; RRID:Addgene_50321)
