[The description below was written by a language model from this plasmid's Addgene catalogue record, the feature table of its GenBank file and pLannotate feature annotations shown in this document.]
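Description:
pICH41531 is a small (about 3 kb) Level 0 part plasmid from the plant Golden Gate Modular Cloning (MoClo) toolbox. It is built on the pICH41308 backbone and catalogued as a plant expression vector. In practice it is a storage and donor plasmid rather than a stand-alone expression construct: the annotated features show no plant promoter or terminator around the insert. It is maintained in E. coli through a high-copy ColE1/pUC-type origin and selected with spectinomycin through the aadA aminoglycoside adenylyltransferase gene, which also confers streptomycin resistance. An AmpR (bla) promoter lies upstream of aadA. Automated annotation of the sequenced plasmid also picks up short fragments matching gentamicin acetyltransferase, an integron integrase and lacI. These are probably remnants of the sources of the resistance cassette and backbone, not functional genes.

The payload is a coding-sequence module for Aequorea victoria GFP, about 720 bp long. Both feature tables identify it as matching EGFP, the enhanced, mammalian codon-optimized variant. Internal BsaI and BbsI (BpiI) recognition sites were removed by point mutation so that the part is compatible with Type IIS assembly. The insert was cloned through BpiI sites that were destroyed in the process, and it can be released with BsaI. In the MoClo scheme, BsaI digestion excises the CDS with defined overhangs. It can then be ligated in one pot with promoter, untranslated region, tag and terminator modules to form a Level 1 transcription unit, and such units can be combined into multigene constructs for plant transformation. The record does not state the specific fusion overhangs. The part is typically used as a fluorescent reporter coding sequence in plant synthetic biology assemblies.
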