LOCUS       Exported 2968 bp ds-DNA circular SYN 13-MAY-2021
DEFINITION  synthetic circular DNA
ACCESSION   .
VERSION     .
KEYWORDS    pICH41531
SOURCE      synthetic DNA construct
  ORGANISM  synthetic DNA construct
REFERENCE   1 (bases 1 to 2968)
  AUTHORS   Engler C, Youles M, Gruetzner R, Ehnert TM, Werner S, Jones JD,
            Patron NJ, Marillonnet S
  TITLE     A golden gate modular cloning toolbox for plants.
  JOURNAL   ACS Synth Biol. 2014 Nov 21;3(11):839-43. doi: 10.1021/sb4001504.
            Epub 2014 Feb 20.
  PUBMED    24933124
REFERENCE   2 (bases 1 to 2968)
  AUTHORS   .
  TITLE     Direct Submission
  JOURNAL   Exported May 13, 2021 from SnapGene Server 1.1.58
            http://www.snapgene.com
FEATURES             Location/Qualifiers
     source          1..2968
                     /organism="synthetic DNA construct"
                     /mol_type="other DNA"
     primer_bind     complement(24..42)
                     /label=pBRforEco
                     /note="pBR322 vectors, upsteam of EcoRI site, forward
                     primer"
     promoter        110..214
                     /gene="bla"
                     /label=AmpR promoter
     CDS             434..1225
                     /codon_start=1
                     /gene="aadA"
                     /product="aminoglycoside adenylyltransferase (Murphy,
                     1985)"
                     /label=SmR
                     /note="confers resistance to spectinomycin and
                     streptomycin"
                     /translation="MREAVIAEVSTQLSEVVGVIERHLEPTLLAVHLYGSAVDGGLKPH
                     SDIDLLVTVTVRLDETTRRALINDLLETSASPGESEILRAVEVTIVVHDDIIPWRYPAK
                     RELQFGEWQRNDILAGIFEPATIDIDLAILLTKAREHSVALVGPAAEELFDPVPEQDLF
                     EALNETLTLWNSPPDWAGDERNVVLTLSRIWYSAVTGKIAPKDVAADWAMERLPAQYQP
                     VILEARQAYLGQEEDRLASRADQLEEFVHYVKGEITKVVGK"
     rep_origin      1396..1984
                     /direction=RIGHT
                     /label=ori
                     /note="high-copy-number ColE1/pMB1/pBR322/pUC origin of
                     replication"
     primer_bind     1885..1904
                     /label=pBR322ori-F
                     /note="pBR322 origin, forward primer"
     primer_bind     2138..2155
                     /label=L4440
                     /note="L4440 vector, forward primer"
     CDS             2233..2952
                     /codon_start=1
                     /product="the original enhanced GFP (Yang et al., 1996)"
                     /label=EGFP
                     /note="mammalian codon-optimized"
                     /translation="MVSKGEELFTGVVPILVELDGDVNGHKFSVSGEGEGDATYGKLTL
                     KFICTTGKLPVPWPTLVTTFSYGVQCFSRYPDHMKQHDFFKSAMPEGYVQERTIFFKDD
                     GNYKTRAEVKFEGDTLVNRIELKGIDFKEDGNILGHKLEYNYNSHNVYIMADKQKNGIK
                     VNFKIRHNIEDGSVQLADHYQQNTPIGDGPVLLPDNHYLSTQSALSKDPNEKRDHMVLL
                     EFVTAAGITHGMDELYK"
     primer_bind     complement(2278..2299)
                     /label=EGFP-N
                     /note="EGFP, reverse primer"
     primer_bind     complement(2539..2558)
                     /label=EXFP-R
                     /note="For distinguishing EGFP variants, reverse primer"
     primer_bind     2886..2907
                     /label=EGFP-C
                     /note="EGFP, forward primer"
ORIGIN
        1 gtggctcttc agtggacgaa agggcctcgt gatacgccta tttttatagg ttaatgtcat
       61 gataataatg gtttcttaga cgtcaggtgg cacttttcgg ggaaatgtgc gcggaacccc
      121 tatttgttta tttttctaaa tacattcaaa tatgtatccg ctcatgagac aataaccctg
      181 ataaatgctt caataatatt gaaaaaggaa gagtatgcgc tcacgcaact ggtccagaac
      241 cttgaccgaa cgcagcggtg gtaacggcgc agtggcggtt ttcatggctt gttatgactg
      301 tttttttggg gtacagtcta tgcctcgggc atccaagcag caagcgcgtt acgccgtggg
      361 tcgatgtttg atgttatgga gcagcaacga tgttacgcag cagggcagtc gccctaaaac
      421 aaagttaaac atcatgaggg aagcggtgat cgccgaagta tcgactcaac tatcagaggt
      481 agttggcgtc atcgagcgcc atctcgaacc gacgttgctg gccgtacatt tgtacggctc
      541 cgcagtggat ggcggcctga agccacacag cgatattgat ttgctggtta cggtgaccgt
      601 aaggcttgat gaaacaacgc ggcgagcttt gatcaacgac cttttggaaa cttcggcttc
      661 ccctggagag agcgagattc tccgcgctgt agaagtcacc attgttgtgc acgacgacat
      721 cattccgtgg cgttatccag ctaagcgcga actgcaattt ggagaatggc agcgcaatga
      781 cattcttgca ggtatcttcg agccagccac gatcgacatt gatctggcta tcttgctgac
      841 aaaagcaaga gaacatagcg ttgccttggt aggtccagcg gcggaggaac tctttgatcc
      901 ggttcctgaa caggatctat ttgaggcgct aaatgaaacc ttaacgctat ggaactcgcc
      961 gcccgactgg gctggcgatg agcgaaatgt agtgcttacg ttgtcccgca tttggtacag
     1021 cgcagtaacc ggcaaaatcg cgccgaagga tgtcgctgcc gactgggcaa tggagcgcct
     1081 gccggcccag tatcagcccg tcatacttga agctagacag gcttatcttg gacaagaaga
     1141 agatcgcttg gcctcgcgcg cagatcagtt ggaagaattt gtccattacg taaaaggcga
     1201 gatcaccaag gtagtcggca aataactgtc agaccaagtt tactcatata tactttagat
     1261 tgatttaaaa cttcattttt aatttaaaag gatctaggtg aagatccttt ttgataatct
     1321 catgaccaaa atcccttaac gtgagttttc gttccactga gcgtcagacc ccgtagaaaa
     1381 gatcaaagga tcttcttgag atcctttttt tctgcgcgta atctgctgct tgcaaacaaa
     1441 aaaaccaccg ctaccagcgg tggtttgttt gccggatcaa gagctaccaa ctctttttcc
     1501 gaaggtaact ggcttcagca gagcgcagat accaaatact gtccttctag tgtagccgta
     1561 gttaggccac cacttcaaga actctgtagc accgcctaca tacctcgctc tgctaatcct
     1621 gttaccagtg gctgctgcca gtggcgataa gtcgtgtctt accgggttgg actcaagacg
     1681 atagttaccg gataaggcgc agcggtcggg ctgaacgggg ggttcgtgca cacagcccag
     1741 cttggagcga acgacctaca ccgaactgag atacctacag cgtgagctat gagaaagcgc
     1801 cacgcttccc gaagggagaa aggcggacag gtatccggta agcggcaggg tcggaacagg
     1861 agagcgcacg agggagcttc cagggggaaa cgcctggtat ctttatagtc ctgtcgggtt
     1921 tcgccacctc tgacttgagc gtcgattttt gtgatgctcg tcaggggggc ggagcctatg
     1981 gaaaaacgcc agcaacgcgg cctttttacg gttcctggcc ttttgctggc cttttgctca
     2041 catgttcttt cctgcgttat cccctgattc tgtggataac cgtattaccg cctttgagtg
     2101 agctgatacc gctcgccgca gccgaacgac cgagcgcagc gagtcagtga gcgaggaagc
     2161 ggaagagcgc ccaatacgca aaccgcctct ccccgcgcgt tggccgattc attaatcact
     2221 ctgtggtctc aaatggtgag caagggcgag gagctgttca ccggggtggt gcccatcctg
     2281 gtcgagctgg acggcgacgt aaacggccac aagttcagcg tgtccggcga gggcgagggc
     2341 gatgccacct acggcaagct gaccctgaag ttcatctgca ccaccggcaa gctgcccgtg
     2401 ccctggccca ccctcgtgac caccttcagc tacggcgtgc agtgcttcag ccgctacccc
     2461 gaccacatga agcagcacga cttcttcaag tccgccatgc ccgaaggcta cgtccaggag
     2521 cgcaccatct tcttcaagga cgacggcaac tacaagaccc gcgccgaggt gaagttcgag
     2581 ggcgacaccc tggtgaaccg catcgagctg aagggcatcg acttcaagga ggacggcaac
     2641 atcctggggc acaagctgga gtacaactac aacagccaca acgtctatat catggccgac
     2701 aagcagaaga acggcatcaa ggtgaacttc aagatccgcc acaacatcga ggacggcagc
     2761 gtgcagctcg ccgaccacta ccagcagaac acccccatcg gcgacggccc cgtgctgctg
     2821 cccgacaacc actacctgag cacccagtcc gccctgagca aagaccccaa cgagaagcgc
     2881 gatcacatgg tcctgctgga gttcgtgacc gccgccggga tcactcacgg catggacgag
     2941 ctgtacaagt aagctttgag accacgaa
//
