Features (pLannotate 1.2.2; 7 found; start..end, strand, type, name):
    268..324     -  CDS            GmR (fragment): gentamycin acetyltransferase; aacC1; confers resistance to gentamycin
    412..492     +  CDS            int (fragment): INT2_ECOLX - Protein inferred from homology: Swiss-Prot protein existence level 3. Putative integrase believed to be involved in the insertion of antibiotic resistance genes into plasmids and transposons. From Escherichia coli.
    483..587     -  promoter       AmpR promoter: bla
    713..1432    -  CDS            EGFP: the original enhanced GFP (Yang et al., 1996) mammalian codon-optimized
   1449..1498    -  CDS            lacI (fragment): lac repressor; lacI; The lac repressor binds to the lac operator to inhibit transcription in E. coli. This inhibition can be relieved by adding lactose or isopropyl-β-D-thiogalactopyranoside (IPTG).
   1681..2269    -  rep_origin     ori: high-copy-number ColE1/pMB1/pBR322/pUC origin of replication
   2443..261     -  CDS            aadA (across the origin): S3AD_ECOLX - Experimental evidence at protein level: Swiss-Prot protein existence level 1. Mediates bacterial resistance to the antibiotics streptomycin and spectinomycin. From Escherichia coli.
>Addgene plasmid #50321 | pICH41531 | addgene full sequence | sequence record 497562 | Addgene NGS Result
TTCTACAGCGCGGAGAATCTCGCTCTCTCCAGGGGAAGCCGAAGTTTCCAAAAGGTCGTTGATCAAAGCT
CGCCGCGTTGTTTCATCAAGCCTTACGGTCACCGTAACCAGCAAATCAATATCGCTGTGTGGCTTCAGGC
CGCCATCCACTGCGGAGCCGTACAAATGTACGGCCAGCAACGTCGGTTCGAGATGGCGCTCGATGACGCC
AACTACCTCTGATAGTTGAGTCGATACTTCGGCGATCACCGCTTCCCTCATGATGTTTAACTTTGTTTTA
GGGCGACTGCCCTGCTGCGTAACATCGTTGCTGCTCCATAACATCAAACATCGACCCACGGCGTAACGCG
CTTGCTGCTTGGATGCCCGAGGCATAGACTGTACCCCAAAAAAAAACAGTCATAACAAGCCATGAAAACC
GCCACTGCGCCGTTACCACCGCTGCGTTCGGTCAAGGTTCTGGACCAGTTGCGTGAGCGCATACTCTTCC
TTTTTCAATATTATTGAAGCATTTATCAGGGTTATTGTCTCATGAGCGGATACATATTTGAATGTATTTA
GAAAAATAAACAAATAGGGGTTCCGCGCACATTTCCCCGAAAAGTGCCACCTGACGTCTAAGAAACCATT
ATTATCATGACATTAACCTATAAAAATAGGCGTATCACGAGGCCCTTTCGTCCACTGAAGAGCCACTTCG
TGGTCTCAAAGCTTACTTGTACAGCTCGTCCATGCCGTGAGTGATCCCGGCGGCGGTCACGAACTCCAGC
AGGACCATGTGATCGCGCTTCTCGTTGGGGTCTTTGCTCAGGGCGGACTGGGTGCTCAGGTAGTGGTTGT
CGGGCAGCAGCACGGGGCCGTCGCCGATGGGGGTGTTCTGCTGGTAGTGGTCGGCGAGCTGCACGCTGCC
GTCCTCGATGTTGTGGCGGATCTTGAAGTTCACCTTGATGCCGTTCTTCTGCTTGTCGGCCATGATATAG
ACGTTGTGGCTGTTGTAGTTGTACTCCAGCTTGTGCCCCAGGATGTTGCCGTCCTCCTTGAAGTCGATGC
CCTTCAGCTCGATGCGGTTCACCAGGGTGTCGCCCTCGAACTTCACCTCGGCGCGGGTCTTGTAGTTGCC
GTCGTCCTTGAAGAAGATGGTGCGCTCCTGGACGTAGCCTTCGGGCATGGCGGACTTGAAGAAGTCGTGC
TGCTTCATGTGGTCGGGGTAGCGGCTGAAGCACTGCACGCCGTAGCTGAAGGTGGTCACGAGGGTGGGCC
AGGGCACGGGCAGCTTGCCGGTGGTGCAGATGAACTTCAGGGTCAGCTTGCCGTAGGTGGCATCGCCCTC
GCCCTCGCCGGACACGCTGAACTTGTGGCCGTTTACGTCGCCGTCCAGCTCGACCAGGATGGGCACCACC
CCGGTGAACAGCTCCTCGCCCTTGCTCACCATTTGAGACCACAGAGTGATTAATGAATCGGCCAACGCGC
GGGGAGAGGCGGTTTGCGTATTGGGCGCTCTTCCGCTTCCTCGCTCACTGACTCGCTGCGCTCGGTCGTT
CGGCTGCGGCGAGCGGTATCAGCTCACTCAAAGGCGGTAATACGGTTATCCACAGAATCAGGGGATAACG
CAGGAAAGAACATGTGAGCAAAAGGCCAGCAAAAGGCCAGGAACCGTAAAAAGGCCGCGTTGCTGGCGTT
TTTCCATAGGCTCCGCCCCCCTGACGAGCATCACAAAAATCGACGCTCAAGTCAGAGGTGGCGAAACCCG
ACAGGACTATAAAGATACCAGGCGTTTCCCCCTGGAAGCTCCCTCGTGCGCTCTCCTGTTCCGACCCTGC
CGCTTACCGGATACCTGTCCGCCTTTCTCCCTTCGGGAAGCGTGGCGCTTTCTCATAGCTCACGCTGTAG
GTATCTCAGTTCGGTGTAGGTCGTTCGCTCCAAGCTGGGCTGTGTGCACGAACCCCCCGTTCAGCCCGAC
CGCTGCGCCTTATCCGGTAACTATCGTCTTGAGTCCAACCCGGTAAGACACGACTTATCGCCACTGGCAG
CAGCCACTGGTAACAGGATTAGCAGAGCGAGGTATGTAGGCGGTGCTACAGAGTTCTTGAAGTGGTGGCC
TAACTACGGCTACACTAGAAGAACAGTATTTGGTATCTGCGCTCTGCTGAAGCCAGTTACCTTCGGAAAA
AGAGTTGGTAGCTCTTGATCCGGCAAACAAACCACCGCTGGTAGCGGTGGTTTTTTTGTTTGCAAGCAGC
AGATTACGCGCAGAAAAAAAGGATCTCAAGAAGATCCTTTGATCTTTTCTACGGGGTCTGACGCTCAGTG
GAACGAAAACTCACGTTAAGGGATTTTGGTCATGAGATTATCAAAAAGGATCTTCACCTAGATCCTTTTA
AATTAAAAATGAAGTTTTAAATCAATCTAAAGTATATATGAGTAAACTTGGTCTGACAGTTATTTGCCGA
CTACCTTGGTGATCTCGCCTTTTACGTAATGGACAAATTCTTCCAACTGATCTGCGCGCGAGGCCAAGCG
ATCTTCTTCTTGTCCAAGATAAGCCTGTCTAGCTTCAAGTATGACGGGCTGATACTGGGCCGGCAGGCGC
TCCATTGCCCAGTCGGCAGCGACATCCTTCGGCGCGATTTTGCCGGTTACTGCGCTGTACCAAATGCGGG
ACAACGTAAGCACTACATTTCGCTCATCGCCAGCCCAGTCGGGCGGCGAGTTCCATAGCGTTAAGGTTTC
ATTTAGCGCCTCAAATAGATCCTGTTCAGGAACCGGATCAAAGAGTTCCTCCGCCGCTGGACCTACCAAG
GCAACGCTATGTTCTCTTGCTTTTGTCAGCAAGATAGCCAGATCAATGTCGATCGTGGCTGGCTCGAAGA
TACCTGCAAGAATGTCATTGCGCTGCCATTCTCCAAATTGCAGTTCGCGCTTAGCTGGATAACGCCACGG
AATGATGTCGTCGTGCACAACAATGGTGAC
