>Addgene plasmid #50321 | pICH41531 | addgene partial sequence | sequence record 78132 | ColEterm
GTGAGCGAGGAAGCGGAAGAGCGCCCAATACGCAAACCGCCTCTCCCCGCGCGTTGGCCGATTCATTAAT
CACTCTGTGGTCTCAAATGGTGAGCAAGGGCGAGGAGCTGTTCACCGGGGTGGTGCCCATCCTGGTCGAG
CTGGACGGCGACGTAAACGGCCACAAGTTCAGCGTGTCCGGCGAGGGCGAGGGCGATGCCACCTACGGCA
AGCTGACCCTGAAGTTCATCTGCACCACCGGCAAGCTGCCCGTGCCCTGGCCCACCCTCGTGACCACCTT
CAGCTACGGCGTGCAGTGCTTCAGCCGCTACCCCGACCACATGAAGCAGCACGACTTCTTCAAGTCCGCC
ATGCCCGAAGGCTACGTCCAGGAGCGCACCATCTTCTTCAAGGACGACGGCAACTACAAGACCCGCGCCG
AGGTGAAGTTCGAGGGCGACACCCTGGTGAACCGCATCGAGCTGAAGGGCATCGACTTCAAGGAGGACGG
CAACATCCTGGGGCACAAGCTGGAGTACAACTACAACAGCCACAACGTCTATATCATGGCCGACAAGCAG
AAGAACGGCATCAAGGTGAACTTCAAGATCCGCCACAACATCGAGGACGGCAGCGTGCAGCTCGCCGACC
ACTACCAGCAGAACACCCCCATCGGCGACGGCCCCGTGCTGCTGCCCGACAACCACTACCTGAGCACCCA
GTCCGCCCTGAGCAAAGACCCCAACGAGAAGCGCGATCACATGGTCCTGCTGGAGTTCGTGACCGCCGCC
GGGATCACTCACGGCATGGACGAGCTGTACAAGTAAGCTTTGAGACCACGAAGTGGCTCT
